Addgene plasmid #227946: pMCB320 sgCdkn1a.2
Purpose: sgRNA targeting Cdkn1a, mCherry, puromycin resistance, Mammalian expression, Mouse targeting, lentiviral, CRISPR
Depositing lab: Laura Attardi. Depositing organization: Stanford University. Publication: Integrative multiomic approaches reveal ZMAT3 and p21 as conserved hubs in the p53 tumor suppression network. Boutelle AM, Mabene AR, Yao D, Xu H, Wang M, Tang YJ, Lopez SS, Sinha S, Demeter J, Cheng R, Benard BA, McCrea EM, Valente LJ, Drainas AP, Fischer M, Majeti R, Petrov DA, Jackson PK, Yang F, Winslow MM, Bassik MC, Attardi LD. Cell Death Differ. 2025 Apr 22. doi: 10.1038/s41418-025-01513-8. PubMed 40263541.
Backbone
  Vector backbone: pMCB320
  Vector type: Mammalian Expression, Lentiviral, CRISPR
  Selectable markers: Puromycin
Growth in bacteria
  Bacterial resistance: Ampicillin, 100 μg/mL
  Growth temperature: 37°C
  Growth strain: NEB Stable
  Copy number: High Copy
Gene/Insert
  Gene/Insert name: Cdkn1a.2 (alt name: p21)
  gRNA/shRNA sequence: GTGATTGCGATGCGCTCA
  Species: M. musculus (mouse)
  Entrez Gene: Cdkn1a (a.k.a. CAP20, CDKI, CIP1, Cdkn1, P21, SDI1, Waf1, mda6, p21Cip1, p21WAF)
  Promoter: mouse U6
  Cloning method: Restriction Enzyme; 5′ cloning site BstxI (not destroyed); 3′ cloning site BlpI (not destroyed)
  Sequencing primers: 5′ CAGCACAAAAGGAAACTCACC
Resource information
  A portion of this plasmid was derived from a plasmid made by: Bassik lab; MCB320 was generated in the Bassik lab and we used as a vector.
Terms and licenses: Academic/Nonprofit Terms; Industry Terms: Not Available to Industry
Depositor comments: Please visit https://doi.org/10.1101/2024.09.17.612743 for bioRxiv preprint.
How to cite: pMCB320 sgCdkn1a.2 was a gift from Laura Attardi (Addgene plasmid # 227946 ; http://n2t.net/addgene:227946 ; RRID:Addgene_227946)
