[The description below was written by a language model from this plasmid's Addgene catalogue record and pLannotate feature annotations shown in this document.]
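Description:
pMCB320 sgCdkn1a.2 is a lentiviral CRISPR guide-RNA expression plasmid of about 8.9 kb, built on the pMCB320 backbone and carrying a single guide RNA against mouse Cdkn1a, the gene encoding the cyclin-dependent kinase inhibitor p21. It is propagated in bacteria through a high-copy ColE1/pUC-type origin with ampicillin selection (AmpR under its own bla promoter). The record lists a recombination-tolerant strain, as is common for plasmids carrying repeated LTRs.

The viral portion has a CMV enhancer/promoter fused to a truncated HIV-1 5' LTR, which drives production of the genomic RNA in packaging cells. This is followed by the Ψ packaging signal with a gag fragment, the Rev response element for nuclear export, the cPPT/CTS, a WPRE to boost transcript levels, and a truncated 3' LTR. According to the catalogue entry the guide is transcribed from a mouse U6 promoter and was cloned between BstXI and BlpI sites. The automated annotation does not label the U6 promoter or the spacer, but it does detect the adjacent S. pyogenes tracrRNA-derived scaffold.

Downstream, an EF-1α promoter drives puromycin N-acetyltransferase followed by mCherry, so transduced cells can be drug-selected and tracked by red fluorescence. The short gap between the two reading frames is unannotated, so the linking element is not stated. Two loxP sites flank the region spanning the scaffold, the EF-1α promoter and the marker cassette, which would in principle make it excisable by Cre.

No Cas9 is encoded, so the nuclease must be supplied separately. The construct is intended for knocking out Cdkn1a in mouse cells, and it was deposited with work on the p53 tumour suppression network.
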