Features (pLannotate 1.2.2; 23 found; start..end, strand, type, name):
    153..532     +  enhancer       CMV enhancer: human cytomegalovirus immediate early enhancer
    533..732     +  promoter       CMV promoter: human cytomegalovirus (CMV) immediate early promoter
    750..930     +  LTR            5' LTR (truncated): truncated 5' long terminal repeat (LTR) from HIV-1
    977..1102    +  misc_feature   HIV-1 Ψ: packaging signal of human immunodeficiency virus type 1
   1086..1424    +  CDS            HIV-1 gag (fragment): gag protein from human immunodeficiency virus 1; gag
   1599..1832    +  misc_feature   RRE: The Rev response element (RRE) of HIV-1 allows for Rev-dependent mRNA export from the nucleus to the cytoplasm.
   2209..2309    +  CDS            Rev (fragment): human immunodeficiency virus 1 (HIV-1) Rev protein; rev; enhances nuclear export of unspliced and incompletely spliced viral mRNAs
   2359..2476    +  misc_feature   cPPT/CTS: central polypurine tract and central termination sequence of HIV-1
   2729..2762    +  protein_bind   loxP: Cre-mediated recombination occurs in the 8-bp core sequence (GCATACAT). Cre recombinase
   2885..2952    +  misc_RNA       tracrRNA (fragment): trans-activating CRISPR RNA for the Streptococcus pyogenes CRISPR/Cas9 system
   3017..4188    +  promoter       EF-1α promoter: strong constitutive promoter for human elongation factor EF-1α
   4200..4796    +  CDS            PuroR: puromycin N-acetyltransferase; pac from Streptomyces alboniger; confers resistance to puromycin
   4872..5579    +  CDS            mCherry: mCherry is a basic (constitutively fluorescent) red fluorescent protein published in 2004, derived from Discosoma sp.. It is reported to be a very rapidly-maturing monomer with low acid sensitivity.
   5602..5635    +  protein_bind   loxP: Cre-mediated recombination occurs in the 8-bp core sequence (GCATACAT). Cre recombinase
   5668..5691    +  misc_feature   MCS (fragment): pBluescript multiple cloning site
   5691..6279    +  misc_feature   WPRE: woodchuck hepatitis virus posttranscriptional regulatory element
   6280..6299    +  misc_feature   MCS (fragment): pBluescript multiple cloning site
   6301..6801    +  CDS            nef (fragment): NEF_HV1LA - Experimental evidence at protein level: Swiss-Prot protein existence level 1. Extracellular Nef protein targets CD4(+) T-lymphocytes for apoptosis by interacting with CXCR4 surface receptors. From Human immunodeficiency virus type 1 group M subtype B (isolate Lai) (HIV-1).
   6808..6988    +  LTR            5' LTR (truncated): truncated 5' long terminal repeat (LTR) from HIV-1
   7050..7638    -  rep_origin     ori: high-copy-number ColE1/pMB1/pBR322/pUC origin of replication
   7809..8669    -  CDS            AmpR: β-lactamase; bla; confers resistance to ampicillin, carbenicillin, and related antibiotics
   8670..8774    -  promoter       AmpR promoter: bla
   8833..8885    -  misc_feature   bom (fragment): basis of mobility region from pBR322
>Addgene plasmid #227946 | pMCB320 sgCdkn1a.2 | addgene full sequence | sequence record 459270 | Addgene NGS Result
GCTCCCTGCTTGTGTGTTGGAGGTCGCTGAGTAGTGCGCGAGCAAAATTTAAGCTACAACAAGGCAAGGC
TTGACCGACAATTGCATGAAGAATCTGCTTAGGGTTAGGCGTTTTGCGCTGCTTCGCGATGTACGGGCCA
GATATACGCGTTGACATTGATTATTGACTAGTTATTAATAGTAATCAATTACGGGGTCATTAGTTCATAG
CCCATATATGGAGTTCCGCGTTACATAACTTACGGTAAATGGCCCGCCTGGCTGACCGCCCAACGACCCC
CGCCCATTGACGTCAATAATGACGTATGTTCCCATAGTAACGCCAATAGGGACTTTCCATTGACGTCAAT
GGGTGGAGTATTTACGGTAAACTGCCCACTTGGCAGTACATCAAGTGTATCATATGCCAAGTACGCCCCC
TATTGACGTCAATGACGGTAAATGGCCCGCCTGGCATTATGCCCAGTACATGACCTTATGGGACTTTCCT
ACTTGGCAGTACATCTACGTATTAGTCATCGCTATTACCATGGTGATGCGGTTTTGGCAGTACATCAATG
GGCGTGGATAGCGGTTTGACTCACGGGGATTTCCAAGTCTCCACCCCATTGACGTCAATGGGAGTTTGTT
TTGGCACCAAAATCAACGGGACTTTCCAAAATGTCGTAACAACTCCGCCCCATTGACGCAAATGGGCGGT
AGGCGTGTACGGTGGGAGGTCTATATAAGCAGCGCGTTTTGCCTGTACTGGGTCTCTCTGGTTAGACCAG
ATCTGAGCCTGGGAGCTCTCTGGCTAACTAGGGAACCCACTGCTTAAGCCTCAATAAAGCTTGCCTTGAG
TGCTTCAAGTAGTGTGTGCCCGTCTGTTGTGTGACTCTGGTAACTAGAGATCCCTCAGACCCTTTTAGTC
AGTGTGGAAAATCTCTAGCAGTGGCGCCCGAACAGGGACTTGAAAGCGAAAGGGAAACCAGAGGAGCTCT
CTCGACGCAGGACTCGGCTTGCTGAAGCGCGCACGGCAAGAGGCGAGGGGCGGCGACTGGTGAGTACGCC
AAAAATTTTGACTAGCGGAGGCTAGAAGGAGAGAGATGGGTGCGAGAGCGTCAGTATTAAGCGGGGGAGA
ATTAGATCGCGATGGGAAAAAATTCGGTTAAGGCCAGGGGGAAAGAAAAAATATAAATTAAAACATATAG
TATGGGCAAGCAGGGAGCTAGAACGATTCGCAGTTAATCCTGGCCTGTTAGAAACATCAGAAGGCTGTAG
ACAAATACTGGGACAGCTACAACCATCCCTTCAGACAGGATCAGAAGAACTTAGATCATTATATAATACA
GTAGCAACCCTCTATTGTGTGCATCAAAGGATAGAGATAAAAGACACCAAGGAAGCTTTAGACAAGATAG
AGGAAGAGCAAAACAAAAGTAAGACCACCGCACAGCAAGCGGCCGGCCGCTGATCTTCAGACCTGGAGGA
GGAGATATGAGGGACAATTGGAGAAGTGAATTATATAAATATAAAGTAGTAAAAATTGAACCATTAGGAG
TAGCACCCACCAAGGCAAAGAGAAGAGTGGTGCAGAGAGAAAAAAGAGCAGTGGGAATAGGAGCTTTGTT
CCTTGGGTTCTTGGGAGCAGCAGGAAGCACTATGGGCGCAGCGTCAATGACGCTGACGGTACAGGCCAGA
CAATTATTGTCTGGTATAGTGCAGCAGCAGAACAATTTGCTGAGGGCTATTGAGGCGCAACAGCATCTGT
TGCAACTCACAGTCTGGGGCATCAAGCAGCTCCAGGCAAGAATCCTGGCTGTGGAAAGATACCTAAAGGA
TCAACAGCTCCTGGGGATTTGGGGTTGCTCTGGAAAACTCATTTGCACCACTGCTGTGCCTTGGAATGCT
AGTTGGAGTAATAAATCTCTGGAACAGATTTGGAATCACACGACCTGGATGGAGTGGGACAGAGAAATTA
ACAATTACACAAGCTTAATACACTCCTTAATTGAAGAATCGCAAAACCAGCAAGAAAAGAATGAACAAGA
ATTATTGGAATTAGATAAATGGGCAAGTTTGTGGAATTGGTTTAACATAACAAATTGGCTGTGGTATATA
AAATTATTCATAATGATAGTAGGAGGCTTGGTAGGTTTAAGAATAGTTTTTGCTGTACTTTCTATAGTGA
ATAGAGTTAGGCAGGGATATTCACCATTATCGTTTCAGACCCACCTCCCAACCCCGAGGGGACCCGACAG
GCCCGAAGGAATAGAAGAAGAAGGTGGAGAGAGAGACAGAGACAGATCCATTCGATTAGTGAACGGATCG
GCACTGCGTGCGCCAATTCTGCAGACAAATGGCAGTATTCATCCACAATTTTAAAAGAAAAGGGGGGATT
GGGGGGTACAGTGCAGGGGAAAGAATAGTAGACATAATAGCAACAGACATACAAACTAAAGAATTACAAA
AACAAATTACAAAAATTCAAAATTTTCGGGTTTATTACAGGGACAGCAGAGATCCAGTTTGGTTAGTACC
GGGCCCGCTCTAGAGATCCGACGCGCCATCTCTAGGCCCGCGCCGGCCCCCTCGCACGGACTTGTGGGAG
AAGCTCGGCTACTCCCCTGCCCCGGTTAATTTGCATATAATATTTCCTAGTAACTATAGAGGCTTAATGT
GCGATAAAAGACAGATAATCTGTTCTTTTTAATACTAGCTACATTTTACATGATAGGCTTGGATTTCTAT
AACTTCGTATAGCATACATTATACGAAGTTATAAACAGCACAAAAGGAAACTCACCCTAACTGTAAAGTA
ATTGTGTGTTTTGAGACTATAAGTATCCCTTGGAGAACCACCTTGTTGGTGATTGCGATGCGCTCAGTTT
AAGAGCTAAGCTGGAAACAGCATAGCAAGTTTAAATAAGGCTAGTCCGTTATCAACTTGAAAAAGTGGCA
CCGAGTCGGTGCTTTTTTTCTCGAGTACTAGGATCCATTAGGCGGCCGCGTGGATAACCGTATTACCGCC
ATGCATGTGCCCGTCAGTGGGCAGAGCGCACATCGCCCACAGTCCCCGAGAAGTTGGGGGGAGGGGTCGG
CAATTGAACCGGTGCCTAGAGAAGGTGGCGCGGGGTAAACTGGGAAAGTGATGTCGTGTACTGGCTCCGC
CTTTTTCCCGAGGGTGGGGGAGAACCGTATATAAGTGCAGTAGTCGCCGTGAACGTTCTTTTTCGCAACG
GGTTTGCCGCCAGAACACAGGTAAGTGCCGTGTGTGGTTCCCGCGGGCCTGGCCTCTTTACGGGTTATGG
CCCTTGCGTGCCTTGAATTACTTCCACCTGGCTGCAGTACGTGATTCTTGATCCCGAGCTTCGGGTTGGA
AGTGGGTGGGAGAGTTCGAGGCCTTGCGCTTAAGGAGCCCCTTCGCCTCGTGCTTGAGTTGAGGCCTGGC
CTGGGCGCTGGGGCCGCCGCGTGCGAATCTGGTGGCACCTTCGCGCCTGTCTCGCTGCTTTCGATAAGTC
TCTAGCCATTTAAAATTTTTGATGACCTGCTGCGACGCTTTTTTTCTGGCAAGATAGTCTTGTAAATGCG
GGCCAAGATCTGCACACTGGTATTTCGGTTTTTGGGGCCGCGGGCGGCGACGGGGCCCGTGCGTCCCAGC
GCACATGTTCGGCGAGGCGGGGCCTGCGAGCGCGGCCACCGAGAATCGGACGGGGGTAGTCTCAAGCTGG
CCGGCCTGCTCTGGTGCCTGGCCTCGCGCCGCCGTGTATCGCCCCGCCCTGGGCGGCAAGGCTGGCCCGG
TCGGCACCAGTTGCGTGAGCGGAAAGATGGCCGCTTCCCGGCCCTGCTGCAGGGAGCTCAAAATGGAGGA
CGCGGCGCTCGGGAGAGCGGGCGGGTGAGTCACCCACACAAAGGAAAAGGGCCTTTCCGTCCTCAGCCGT
CGCTTCATGTGACTCCACGGAGTACCGGGCGCCGTCCAGGCACCTCGATTAGTTCTCGCGCTTTTGGAGT
ACGTCGTCTTTAGGTTGGGGGGAGGGGTTTTATGCGATGGAGTTTCCCCACACTGAGTGGGTGGAGACTG
AAGTTAGGCCAGCTTGGCACTTGATGTAATTCTCCTTGGAATTTGCCCTTTTTGAGTTTGGATCTTGGTT
CATTCTCAAGCCTCAGACAGTGGTTCAAAGTTTTTTTCTTCCATTTCAGGTGTCGTGAGCTAGCCCACCA
TGACCGAGTACAAGCCCACGGTGCGCCTCGCCACCCGCGACGACGTCCCCCGGGCCGTACGCACCCTCGC
CGCCGCGTTCGCCGACTACCCCGCCACGCGCCACACCGTCGACCCGGACCGCCACATCGAGCGGGTCACC
GAGCTGCAAGAACTCTTCCTCACGCGCGTCGGGCTCGACATCGGCAAGGTGTGGGTCGCGGACGACGGCG
CCGCGGTGGCGGTCTGGACCACGCCGGAGAGCGTCGAAGCGGGGGCGGTGTTCGCCGAGATCGGCCCGCG
CATGGCCGAGTTGAGCGGTTCCCGGCTGGCCGCGCAGCAACAGATGGAAGGCCTCCTGGCGCCGCACCGG
CCCAAGGAGCCCGCGTGGTTCCTGGCCACCGTCGGCGTCTCGCCCGACCACCAGGGCAAGGGTCTGGGCA
GCGCCGTCGTGCTCCCCGGAGTGGAGGCGGCCGAGCGCGCCGGGGTGCCCGCCTTCCTGGAGACCTCCGC
GCCCCGCAACCTCCCCTTCTACGAGCGGCTCGGCTTCACCGTCACCGCCGACGTCGAGGTGCCCGAAGGA
CCGCGCACCTGGTGCATGACCCGCAAGCCCGGTGCCGGATCGGGAGAGGGCAGAGGAAGTCTGCTAACAT
GCGGTGACGTCGAGGAGAATCCTGGCCCACCGGTCGCCACCATGGTGAGCAAGGGCGAGGAGGATAACAT
GGCCATCATCAAGGAGTTCATGCGCTTCAAGGTGCACATGGAGGGCTCCGTGAACGGCCACGAGTTCGAG
ATCGAGGGCGAGGGCGAGGGCCGCCCCTACGAGGGCACCCAGACCGCCAAGCTGAAGGTGACCAAGGGTG
GCCCCCTGCCCTTCGCCTGGGACATCCTGTCCCCTCAGTTCATGTACGGCTCCAAGGCCTACGTGAAGCA
CCCCGCCGACATCCCCGACTACTTGAAGCTGTCCTTCCCCGAGGGCTTCAAGTGGGAGCGCGTGATGAAC
TTCGAGGACGGCGGCGTGGTGACCGTGACCCAGGACTCCTCCCTGCAGGACGGCGAGTTCATCTACAAGG
TGAAGCTGCGCGGCACCAACTTCCCCTCCGACGGCCCCGTAATGCAGAAGAAGACCATGGGCTGGGAGGC
CTCCTCCGAGCGGATGTACCCCGAGGACGGCGCCCTGAAGGGCGAGATCAAGCAGAGGCTGAAGCTGAAG
GACGGCGGCCACTACGACGCTGAGGTCAAGACCACCTACAAGGCCAAGAAGCCCGTGCAGCTGCCCGGCG
CCTACAACGTCAACATCAAGTTGGACATCACCTCCCACAACGAGGACTACACCATCGTGGAACAGTACGA
ACGCGCCGAGGGCCGCCACTCCACCGGCGGCATGGACGAGCTGTACAAGTAAGAATTCGTCGAGGGACCT
AATAACTTCGTATAGCATACATTATACGAAGTTATACATGTTTAAGGGTTCCGGTTCCACTAGGTACAAT
TCGATATCAAGCTTATCGATAATCAACCTCTGGATTACAAAATTTGTGAAAGATTGACTGGTATTCTTAA
CTATGTTGCTCCTTTTACGCTATGTGGATACGCTGCTTTAATGCCTTTGTATCATGCTATTGCTTCCCGT
ATGGCTTTCATTTTCTCCTCCTTGTATAAATCCTGGTTGCTGTCTCTTTATGAGGAGTTGTGGCCCGTTG
TCAGGCAACGTGGCGTGGTGTGCACTGTGTTTGCTGACGCAACCCCCACTGGTTGGGGCATTGCCACCAC
CTGTCAGCTCCTTTCCGGGACTTTCGCTTTCCCCCTCCCTATTGCCACGGCGGAACTCATCGCCGCCTGC
CTTGCCCGCTGCTGGACAGGGGCTCGGCTGTTGGGCACTGACAATTCCGTGGTGTTGTCGGGGAAATCAT
CGTCCTTTCCTTGGCTGCTCGCCTGTGTTGCCACCTGGATTCTGCGCGGGACGTCCTTCTGCTACGTCCC
TTCGGCCCTCAATCCAGCGGACCTTCCTTCCCGCGGCCTGCTGCCGGCTCTGCGGCCTCTTCCGCGTCTT
CGCCTTCGCCCTCAGACGAGTCGGATCTCCCTTTGGGCCGCCTCCCCGCATCGATACCGTCGACCTCGAT
CGAGACCTAGAAAAACATGGAGCAATCACAAGTAGCAATACAGCAGCTACCAATGCTGATTGTGCCTGGC
TAGAAGCACAAGAGGAGGAGGAGGTGGGTTTTCCAGTCACACCTCAGGTACCTTTAAGACCAATGACTTA
CAAGGCAGCTGTAGATCTTAGCCACTTTTTAAAAGAAAAGGGGGGACTGGAAGGGCTAATTCACTCCCAA
CGAAGACAAGATATCCTTGATCTGTGGATCTACCACACACAAGGCTACTTCCCTGATTGGCAGAACTACA
CACCAGGGCCAGGGATCAGATATCCACTGACCTTTGGATGGTGCTACAAGCTAGTACCAGTTGAGCAAGA
GAAGGTAGAAGAAGCCAATGAAGGAGAGAACACCCGCTTGTTACACCCTGTGAGCCTGCATGGGATGGAT
GACCCGGAGAGAGAAGTATTAGAGTGGAGGTTTGACAGCCGCCTAGCATTTCATCACATGGCCCGAGAGC
TGCATCCGGACTGTACTGGGTCTCTCTGGTTAGACCAGATCTGAGCCTGGGAGCTCTCTGGCTAACTAGG
GAACCCACTGCTTAAGCCTCAATAAAGCTTGCCTTGAGTGCTTCAAGTAGTGTGTGCCCGTCTGTTGTGT
GACTCTGGTAACTAGAGATCCCTCAGACCCTTTTAGTCAGTGTGGAAAATCTCTAGCAGCATGTGAGCAA
AAGGCCAGCAAAAGGCCAGGAACCGTAAAAAGGCCGCGTTGCTGGCGTTTTTCCATAGGCTCCGCCCCCC
TGACGAGCATCACAAAAATCGACGCTCAAGTCAGAGGTGGCGAAACCCGACAGGACTATAAAGATACCAG
GCGTTTCCCCCTGGAAGCTCCCTCGTGCGCTCTCCTGTTCCGACCCTGCCGCTTACCGGATACCTGTCCG
CCTTTCTCCCTTCGGGAAGCGTGGCGCTTTCTCATAGCTCACGCTGTAGGTATCTCAGTTCGGTGTAGGT
CGTTCGCTCCAAGCTGGGCTGTGTGCACGAACCCCCCGTTCAGCCCGACCGCTGCGCCTTATCCGGTAAC
TATCGTCTTGAGTCCAACCCGGTAAGACACGACTTATCGCCACTGGCAGCAGCCACTGGTAACAGGATTA
GCAGAGCGAGGTATGTAGGCGGTGCTACAGAGTTCTTGAAGTGGTGGCCTAACTACGGCTACACTAGAAG
AACAGTATTTGGTATCTGCGCTCTGCTGAAGCCAGTTACCTTCGGAAAAAGAGTTGGTAGCTCTTGATCC
GGCAAACAAACCACCGCTGGTAGCGGTGGTTTTTTTGTTTGCAAGCAGCAGATTACGCGCAGAAAAAAAG
GATCTCAAGAAGATCCTTTGATCTTTTCTACGGGGTCTGACGCTCAGTGGAACGAAAACTCACGTTAAGG
GATTTTGGTCATGAGATTATCAAAAAGGATCTTCACCTAGATCCTTTTAAATTAAAAATGAAGTTTTAAA
TCAATCTAAAGTATATATGAGTAAACTTGGTCTGACAGTTACCAATGCTTAATCAGTGAGGCACCTATCT
CAGCGATCTGTCTATTTCGTTCATCCATAGTTGCCTGACTCCCCGTCGTGTAGATAACTACGATACGGGA
GGGCTTACCATCTGGCCCCAGTGCTGCAATGATACCGCGAGACCCACGCTCACCGGCTCCAGATTTATCA
GCAATAAACCAGCCAGCCGGAAGGGCCGAGCGCAGAAGTGGTCCTGCAACTTTATCCGCCTCCATCCAGT
CTATTAATTGTTGCCGGGAAGCTAGAGTAAGTAGTTCGCCAGTTAATAGTTTGCGCAACGTTGTTGCCAT
TGCTACAGGCATCGTGGTGTCACGCTCGTCGTTTGGTATGGCTTCATTCAGCTCCGGTTCCCAACGATCA
AGGCGAGTTACATGATCCCCCATGTTGTGCAAAAAAGCGGTTAGCTCCTTCGGTCCTCCGATCGTTGTCA
GAAGTAAGTTGGCCGCAGTGTTATCACTCATGGTTATGGCAGCACTGCATAATTCTCTTACTGTCATGCC
ATCCGTAAGATGCTTTTCTGTGACTGGTGAGTACTCAACCAAGTCATTCTGAGAATAGTGTATGCGGCGA
CCGAGTTGCTCTTGCCCGGCGTCAATACGGGATAATACCGCGCCACATAGCAGAACTTTAAAAGTGCTCA
TCATTGGAAAACGTTCTTCGGGGCGAAAACTCTCAAGGATCTTACCGCTGTTGAGATCCAGTTCGATGTA
ACCCACTCGTGCACCCAACTGATCTTCAGCATCTTTTACTTTCACCAGCGTTTCTGGGTGAGCAAAAACA
GGAAGGCAAAATGCCGCAAAAAAGGGAATAAGGGCGACACGGAAATGTTGAATACTCATACTCTTCCTTT
TTCAATATTATTGAAGCATTTATCAGGGTTATTGTCTCATGAGCGGATACATATTTGAATGTATTTAGAA
AAATAAACAAATAGGGGTTCCGCGCACATTTCCCCGAAAAGTGCCACCTGACGTCGACGGATCGGGAGAT
CTCCCGATCCCCTATGGTGCACTCTCAGTACAATCTGCTCTGATGCCGCATAGTTAAGCCAGTATCT
